Addgene plasmid #197124: pRK5-Myc-PSK2 (1-416) (K57A)
Purpose: Expression of kinase-deficient Myc-tagged PSK2 (aa1-416, K57A) / TAOK1 (aa1-416, K57A) in mammalian cells
Depositing lab: Jonathan Morris. Depositing organization: King's College London. Publication: Prostate-derived sterile 20-like kinases (PSKs/TAOKs) phosphorylate tau protein and are activated in tangle-bearing neurons in Alzheimer disease. Tavares IA, Touma D, Lynham S, Troakes C, Schober M, Causevic M, Garg R, Noble W, Killick R, Bodi I, Hanger DP, Morris JD. J Biol Chem. 2013 May 24;288(21):15418-29. doi: 10.1074/jbc.M112.448183. Epub 2013 Apr 12. PubMed 23585562.
Backbone
  Vector backbone: pRK5
  Backbone manufacturer: Alan Hall
  Backbone size w/o insert (bp): 4700
  Total vector size (bp): 5948
  Vector type: Mammalian Expression
Growth in bacteria
  Bacterial resistance: Ampicillin, 100 μg/mL
  Growth temperature: 37°C
  Growth strain: DH5alpha
  Copy number: High Copy
Gene/Insert
  Gene/Insert name: TAOK1 (aa1-416, K57A) (alt names: PSK2 (aa1-416, K57A); KIAA1361 (aa1-416, K57A))
  Species: H. sapiens (human)
  Insert size (bp): 1248
  Mutation: Changed K 57 to A and deleted C-terminus
  GenBank ID: 57551
  Entrez Gene: TAOK1 (a.k.a. DDIB, KFC-B, MAP3K16, MARKK, PSK-2, PSK2, TAO1, hKFC-B, hTAOK1)
  Promoter: SV40
  Tag / fusion protein: Myc (N terminal on backbone)
  Cloning method: Restriction Enzyme; 5′ cloning site BamH1 (not destroyed); 3′ cloning site EcoR1 (not destroyed)
  Sequencing primers: 5′ GGTCCAACTGCACCTCGG; 3′ GCAATAAACAAGTTGGGC
Resource information
  A portion of this plasmid was derived from a plasmid made by: Cloned by Jonathan Morris at KCL (subject to MTA with Addgene).
Terms and licenses: Academic/Nonprofit Terms; Industry Terms: Not Available to Industry
How to cite: pRK5-Myc-PSK2 (1-416) (K57A) was a gift from Jonathan Morris (Addgene plasmid # 197124 ; http://n2t.net/addgene:197124 ; RRID:Addgene_197124)
