[The description below was written by a language model from this plasmid's Addgene catalogue record and pLannotate feature annotations shown in this document.]
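Description:
pRK5-Myc-PSK2 (1-416) (K57A) is a mammalian expression plasmid built on the pRK5 backbone that encodes a truncated, kinase-deficient form of human TAOK1 (also called PSK2, MAP3K16 or MARKK). It is propagated in E. coli as a high-copy plasmid through a ColE1/pUC-type origin and selected with ampicillin via the β-lactamase gene. An M13 phage origin and assorted remnants of lac and pBR322 sequences are also annotated in the backbone. The total size is about 5.9 kb, of which roughly 1.25 kb is insert.

The insert covers amino acids 1–416 of TAOK1, so the C-terminal portion of the protein is deleted, and it carries a lysine-to-alanine substitution at position 57, which the record describes as rendering the protein kinase-deficient. It was cloned between BamHI and EcoRI sites, both retained, in frame with an N-terminal Myc epitope supplied by the backbone. The Myc tag is not separately annotated in the feature table, though it would fall in the gap just upstream of the TAOK1 coding region. The catalogue entry lists SV40 as the promoter, but the feature table places the CMV immediate-early enhancer and promoter, a CMV intron fragment and an SP6 promoter upstream of the coding sequence. An SV40 polyadenylation signal follows the insert, and the SV40 enhancer/early promoter lies downstream of it, so transcription of the insert appears to be CMV-driven.

The construct is intended for expressing the Myc-tagged inactive kinase fragment in mammalian cells. The associated work concerns tau phosphorylation by PSK/TAOK kinases in Alzheimer disease, where it would plausibly serve as a catalytically dead control.
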