Features (pLannotate 1.2.2; 20 found; start..end, strand, type, name):
     14..393     +  enhancer       CMV enhancer: human cytomegalovirus immediate early enhancer
    394..597     +  promoter       CMV promoter: human cytomegalovirus (CMV) immediate early promoter
    733..776     +  intron         CMV intron (fragment): modified intron A from human cytomegalovirus
    828..846     +  promoter       SP6 promoter: promoter for bacteriophage SP6 RNA polymerase
    850..887     +  CDS            IgH signal sequence (fragment): signal sequence from the mouse immunoglobulin heavy chain variable region
    970..2220    +  CDS            TAOK1 (fragment): TAOK1_HUMAN - Also known as KIAA1361, MAP3K16, MARKK. Experimental evidence at protein level: Swiss-Prot protein existence level 1. Serine/threonine-protein kinase involved in various processes such as p38/MAPK14 stress-activated MAPK cascade, DNA damage response and regulation of cytoskeleton stability. Phosphorylates MAP2K3, MAP2K6 and MARK2. Acts as an activator of the p38/MAPK14 stress-activated MAPK cascade by mediating phosphorylation and subsequent activation of the upstream MAP2K3 and MAP2K6 kinases. Involved in G-protein coupled receptor signaling to p38/MAPK14. In response to DNA dam
   2256..2390    +  polyA_signal   SV40 poly(A) signal: SV40 polyadenylation signal
   2459..2816    +  promoter       SV40 promoter: SV40 enhancer and early promoter
   2835..2989    +  CDS            lacZα (fragment): LacZα fragment of β-galactosidase; lacZ fragment
   2995..3046    -  misc_feature   bom (fragment): basis of mobility region from pBR322
   3065..3445    +  rep_origin     M13 ori (sequence partly withheld): M13 bacteriophage origin of replication; arrow indicates direction of (+) strand synthesis
   3521..3570    -  misc_feature   bom (fragment): basis of mobility region from pBR322
   3672..3707    -  CDS            rop (fragment): Rop protein, which maintains plasmids at low copy number; rop
   3802..3906    +  promoter       AmpR promoter: bla
   3907..4767    +  CDS            AmpR: β-lactamase; bla; confers resistance to ampicillin, carbenicillin, and related antibiotics
   4938..5526    +  rep_origin     ori: high-copy-number ColE1/pMB1/pBR322/pUC origin of replication
   5709..5801    +  CDS            lacI (fragment): lac repressor; lacI; The lac repressor binds to the lac operator to inhibit transcription in E. coli. This inhibition can be relieved by adding lactose or isopropyl-β-D-thiogalactopyranoside (IPTG).
   5814..5835    +  protein_bind   CAP binding site: CAP binding activates transcription in the presence of cAMP. E. coli catabolite activator protein
   5850..5880    +  promoter       lac promoter: promoter for the E. coli lac operon
   5888..5904    +  protein_bind   lac operator: The lac repressor binds to the lac operator to inhibit transcription in E. coli. This inhibition can be relieved by adding lactose or isopropyl-β-D-thiogalactopyranoside (IPTG). lac repressor encoded by lacI
>Addgene plasmid #197124 | pRK5-Myc-PSK2 (1-416) (K57A) | addgene full sequence | sequence record 388234 | Addgene NGS Result
TTCGAGCTCGCCCGACATTGATTATTGACTAGTTATTAATAGTAATCAATTACGGGGTCATTAGTTCATA
GCCCATATATGGAGTTCCGCGTTACATAACTTACGGTAAATGGCCCGCCTGGCTGACCGCCCAACGACCC
CCGCCCATTGACGTCAATAATGACGTATGTTCCCATAGTAACGCCAATAGGGACTTTCCATTGACGTCAA
TGGGTGGAGTATTTACGGTAAACTGCCCACTTGGCAGTACATCAAGTGTATCATATGCCAAGTACGCCCC
CTATTGACGTCAATGACGGTAAATGGCCCGCCTGGCATTATGCCCAGTACATGACCTTATGGGACTTTCC
TACTTGGCAGTACATCTACGTATTAGTCATCGCTATTACCATGGTGATGCGGTTTTGGCAGTACATCAAT
GGGCGTGGATAGCGGTTTGACTCACGGGGATTTCCAAGTCTCCACCCCATTGACGTCAATGGGAGTTTGT
TTTGGCACCAAAATCAACGGGACTTTCCAAAATGTCGTAACAACTCCGCCCCATTGACGCAAATGGGCGG
TAGGCGTGTACGGTGGGAGGTCTATATAAGCAGAGCTCGTTTAGTGAACCGTCAGATCGCCTGGAGACGC
CATCCACGCTGTTTTGACCTCCATAGAAGACACCGGGACCGATCCAGCCTCCGCGGCCGGGAACGGTGCA
TTGGAACGCGGATTCCCCGTGCCAAGAGTGACGTAAGTACCGCCTATAGAGTCTATAGGCCCACCCCCTT
GGCTTCGTTAGAACGCGGCTACAATTAATACATAACCTTATGTATCATACACATACGATTTAGGTGACAC
TATAGAATAACATCCACTTTGCCTTTCTCTCCACAGGTGTCCACTCCCAGGTCCAACTGCACCTCGGTTC
TATCGATTGAATTGGCCACCATGGAGCAGAAGCTGATCTCCGAGGAGGACCTGGGATCCATGCCATCAAC
TAACAGAGCAGGCAGCCTGAAGGACCCTGAAATTGCAGAGCTCTTCTTCAAAGAAGATCCAGAGAAGCTC
TTCACAGATCTCAGAGAAATTGGCCATGGAAGCTTTGGAGCAGTGTATTTTGCACGAGATGTGCGTACCA
ATGAAGTGGTGGCCATCGCGAAAATGTCTTATAGTGGAAAGCAGTCTACTGAGAAATGGCAGGATATTAT
TAAGGAAGTCAAGTTTCTACAAAGAATAAAACATCCCAACAGTATAGAATACAAAGGCTGTTATTTACGT
GAACACACAGCATGGCTTGTAATGGAATATTGTTTAGGATCTGCTTCGGATTTACTAGAAGTTCACAAAA
AGCCATTACAAGAAGTGGAAATAGCAGCAATTACACATGGTGCTCTTCAGGGATTAGCCTACTTACATTC
TCATACTATGATTCATAGAGATATCAAAGCAGGAAATATCCTTCTGACAGAACCAGGCCAGGTGAAACTT
GCTGACTTTGGCTCTGCTTCCATGGCATCACCTGCCAATTCCTTTGTGGGAACGCCGTATTGGATGGCCC
CAGAAGTAATTTTAGCCATGGATGAAGGACAATATGATGGCAAAGTAGATGTGTGGTCTCTTGGAATAAC
ATGTATTGAACTAGCGGAAAGGAAGCCTCCTTTATTTAATATGAATGCAATGAGTGCCTTATATCACATA
GCCCAAAATGAATCCCCTACACTACAGTCTAATGAATGGTCTGATTATTTTCGCAACTTTGTAGATTCTT
GCCTCCAGAAAATCCCTCAAGATCGACCTACATCAGAGGAACTTTTAAAGCACATATTTGTTCTTCGGGA
GCGCCCTGAAACCGTGTTAATAGATCTCATTCAGAGGACAAAGGATGCAGTAAGAGAGCTGGACAATCTG
CAGTATCGAAAGATGAAGAAACTCCTTTTCCAGGAGGCACATAATGGACCAGCAGTAGAAGCACAGGAAG
AAGAAGAGGAACAAGATCATGGTGTTGGCCGGACAGGAACAGTTAATAGTGTTGGAAGTAATCAATCCAT
TCCCAGCATGTCCATCAGTGCCAGCAGCCAAAGCAGTAGTGTTAACAGTCTTCCAGATGTCTCAGATGAC
AAGAGTGAGCTAGACATGATGGAGGGAGACCACACAGTGATGTCTAACAGTTCTGTTATCCATTTAAAAC
CAGAGGAAGAAAATTACAGAGAAGAGGGAGATCCTAGAACAAGAGCATCATGAGAATTCCTGCAGAAGCT
TGGCCGCCATGGCCCAACTTGTTTATTGCAGCTTATAATGGTTACAAATAAAGCAATAGCATCACAAATT
TCACAAATAAAGCATTTTTTTCACTGCATTCTAGTTGTGGTTTGTCCAAACTCATCAATGTATCTTATCA
TGTCTGGATCGGGAATTAATTCGGCGCAGCACCATGGCCTGAAATAACCTCTGAAAGAGGAACTTGGTTA
GGTACCTTCTGAGGCGGAAAGAACCAGCTGTGGAATGTGTGTCAGTTAGGGTGTGGAAAGTCCCCAGGCT
CCCCAGCAGGCAGAAGTATGCAAAGCATGCATCTCAATTAGTCAGCAACCAGGTGTGGAAAGTCCCCAGG
CTCCCCAGCAGGCAGAAGTATGCAAAGCATGCATCTCAATTAGTCAGCAACCATAGTCCCGCCCCTAACT
CCGCCCATCCCGCCCCTAACTCCGCCCAGTTCCGCCCATTCTCCGCCCCATGGCTGACTAATTTTTTTTA
TTTATGCAGAGGCCGAGGCCGCCTCGGCCTCTGAGCTATTCCAGAAGTAGTGAGGAGGCTTTTTTGGAGG
CCTAGGCTTTTGCAAAAAGCTGTTAACAGCTTGGCACTGGCCGTCGTTTTACAACGTCGTGACTGGGAAA
ACCCTGGCGTTACCCAACTTAATCGCCTTGCAGCACATCCCCCTTTCGCCAGCTGGCGTAATAGCGAAGA
GGCCCGCACCGATCGCCCTTCCCAACAGTTGCGCAGCCTGAATGGCGAATGGCGCCTGATGCGGTATTTT
CTCCTTACGCATCTGTGCGGTATTTCACACCGCATA
[142 nt withheld, positions 3047-3188]
C
[141 nt withheld, positions 3190-3330]
CCTTTGACGTTGGAGTCCACGTTCTTT
[37 nt withheld, positions 3358-3394]
ACCCTATCTCGGGCTATTCTTTTGATTTATAAGGGATTTTGCCGATTTCGGCCTATTGGTTAAAAAATGA
GCTGATTTAACAAAAATTTAACGCGAATTTTAACAAAATATTAACGTTTACAATTTTATGGTGCACTCTC
AGTACAATCTGCTCTGATGCCGCATAGTTAAGCCAGCCCCGACACCCGCCAACACCCGCTGACGCGCCCT
GACGGGCTTGTCTGCTCCCGGCATCCGCTTACAGACAAGCTGTGACCGTCTCCGGGAGCTGCATGTGTCA
GAGGTTTTCACCGTCATCACCGAAACGCGCGAGACGAAAGGGCCTCGTGATACGCCTATTTTTATAGGTT
AATGTCATGATAATAATGGTTTCTTAGACGTCAGGTGGCACTTTTCGGGGAAATGTGCGCGGAACCCCTA
TTTGTTTATTTTTCTAAATACATTCAAATATGTATCCGCTCATGAGACAATAACCCTGATAAATGCTTCA
ATAATATTGAAAAAGGAAGAGTATGAGTATTCAACATTTCCGTGTCGCCCTTATTCCCTTTTTTGCGGCA
TTTTGCCTTCCTGTTTTTGCTCACCCAGAAACGCTGGTGAAAGTAAAAGATGCTGAAGATCAGTTGGGTG
CACGAGTGGGTTACATCGAACTGGATCTCAACAGCGGTAAGATCCTTGAGAGTTTTCGCCCCGAAGAACG
TTTTCCAATGATGAGCACTTTTAAAGTTCTGCTATGTGGCGCGGTATTATCCCGTATTGACGCCGGGCAA
GAGCAACTCGGTCGCCGCATACACTATTCTCAGAATGACTTGGTTGAGTACTCACCAGTCACAGAAAAGC
ATCTTACGGATGGCATGACAGTAAGAGAATTATGCAGTGCTGCCATAACCATGAGTGATAACACTGCGGC
CAACTTACTTCTGACAACGATCGGAGGACCGAAGGAGCTAACCGCTTTTTTGCACAACATGGGGGATCAT
GTAACTCGCCTTGATCGTTGGGAACCGGAGCTGAATGAAGCCATACCAAACGACGAGCGTGACACCACGA
TGCCTGTAGCAATGGCAACAACGTTGCGCAAACTATTAACTGGCGAACTACTTACTCTAGCTTCCCGGCA
ACAATTAATAGACTGGATGGAGGCGGATAAAGTTGCAGGACCACTTCTGCGCTCGGCCCTTCCGGCTGGC
TGGTTTATTGCTGATAAATCTGGAGCCGGTGAGCGTGGGTCTCGCGGTATCATTGCAGCACTGGGGCCAG
ATGGTAAGCCCTCCCGTATCGTAGTTATCTACACGACGGGGAGTCAGGCAACTATGGATGAACGAAATAG
ACAGATCGCTGAGATAGGTGCCTCACTGATTAAGCATTGGTAACTGTCAGACCAAGTTTACTCATATATA
CTTTAGATTGATTTAAAACTTCATTTTTAATTTAAAAGGATCTAGGTGAAGATCCTTTTTGATAATCTCA
TGACCAAAATCCCTTAACGTGAGTTTTCGTTCCACTGAGCGTCAGACCCCGTAGAAAAGATCAAAGGATC
TTCTTGAGATCCTTTTTTTCTGCGCGTAATCTGCTGCTTGCAAACAAAAAAACCACCGCTACCAGCGGTG
GTTTGTTTGCCGGATCAAGAGCTACCAACTCTTTTTCCGAAGGTAACTGGCTTCAGCAGAGCGCAGATAC
CAAATACTGTTCTTCTAGTGTAGCCGTAGTTAGGCCACCACTTCAAGAACTCTGTAGCACCGCCTACATA
CCTCGCTCTGCTAATCCTGTTACCAGTGGCTGCTGCCAGTGGCGATAAGTCGTGTCTTACCGGGTTGGAC
TCAAGACGATAGTTACCGGATAAGGCGCAGCGGTCGGGCTGAACGGGGGGTTCGTGCACACAGCCCAGCT
TGGAGCGAACGACCTACACCGAACTGAGATACCTACAGCGTGAGCTATGAGAAAGCGCCACGCTTCCCGA
AGGGAGAAAGGCGGACAGGTATCCGGTAAGCGGCAGGGTCGGAACAGGAGAGCGCACGAGGGAGCTTCCA
GGGGGAAACGCCTGGTATCTTTATAGTCCTGTCGGGTTTCGCCACCTCTGACTTGAGCGTCGATTTTTGT
GATGCTCGTCAGGGGGGCGGAGCCTATGGAAAAACGCCAGCAACGCGGCCTTTTTACGGTTCCTGGCCTT
TTGCTGGCCTTTTGCTCACATGTTCTTTCCTGCGTTATCCCCTGATTCTGTGGATAACCGTATTACCGCC
TTTGAGTGAGCTGATACCGCTCGCCGCAGCCGAACGACCGAGCGCAGCGAGTCAGTGAGCGAGGAAGCGG
AAGAGCGCCCAATACGCAAACCGCCTCTCCCCGCGCGTTGGCCGATTCATTAATGCAGCTGGCACGACAG
GTTTCCCGACTGGAAAGCGGGCAGTGAGCGCAACGCAATTAATGTGAGTTAGCTCACTCATTAGGCACCC
CAGGCTTTACACTTTATGCTTCCGGCTCGTATGTTGTGTGGAATTGTGAGCGGATAACAATTTCACACAG
GAAACAGCTATGACATGATTACGAATTAA
